Addgene plasmid #86206: pBbS5c-AcrB/AcrD/AcrFa, ABO_0964
Purpose: Expresses efflux pump in E. coli to provide resistance to biofuel (low copy)
Depositing lab: Mary Dunlop. Depositing organization: University of Vermont and State Agricultural College. Publication: Trade-Offs in Improving Biofuel Tolerance Using Combinations of Efflux Pumps. Turner WJ, Dunlop MJ. ACS Synth Biol. 2015 Oct 16;4(10):1056-63. doi: 10.1021/sb500307w. Epub 2014 Dec 12. PubMed 25496359.
Backbone
  Vector backbone: pbBS5c
  Backbone size w/o insert (bp): 4906
  Total vector size (bp): 10831
  Vector type: Bacterial Expression
Growth in bacteria
  Bacterial resistance: Chloramphenicol, 25 μg/mL
  Growth temperature: 37°C
  Growth strain: DH5alpha
  Copy number: Low Copy
Gene/Insert
  Gene/Insert name: Efflux pump
  Insert size (bp): 5927
  Promoter: ATCGTTTAGGCACCCCAGGCTTTACACTTTATGCTTCCGGCTCGTATAATGTGTGGAATTGTGAGCGGATAACAAT
  Cloning method: Gibson Cloning
  Sequencing primers: 5′ GATCTTTTAAGAAGGAGATATACATATGTATATACTGAACCTGATTCA; 3′ CCTTACTCGAGTTTGGATCCTTAGCGGCTGGCCACAT
Terms and licenses: Academic/Nonprofit Terms; Industry Terms: Not Available to Industry
How to cite: pBbS5c-AcrB/AcrD/AcrFa, ABO_0964 was a gift from Mary Dunlop (Addgene plasmid # 86206 ; http://n2t.net/addgene:86206 ; RRID:Addgene_86206)
