[The description below was written by a language model from this plasmid's Addgene catalogue record and pLannotate feature annotations shown in this document.]
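Description:
pBbS5c-AcrB/AcrD/AcrFa, ABO_0964 is a low-copy bacterial expression plasmid of about 10.8 kb, built on the pBbS5c backbone to express a heterologous efflux pump in E. coli. It replicates from the pSC101 origin, which depends on the plasmid-encoded Rep101 (RepA) protein and accounts for the low copy number. Selection is by chloramphenicol, through a cat gene driven by its own promoter and followed by the lambda t0 terminator.

The payload is an insert of roughly 5.9 kb, introduced by Gibson assembly and catalogued simply as "Efflux pump". It sits downstream of a lacUV5 promoter with a lac operator. A divergently oriented lacI gene with its own promoter supplies the repressor, so expression is held off until it is induced with IPTG or lactose. The rrnB T1 and T7Te terminators close the transcription unit. Automated annotation finds three consecutive open reading frames in the insert, arranged like a tripartite RND-type pump operon: a periplasmic linker (membrane fusion) protein, an inner-membrane transporter and an outer-membrane channel. These were labelled arpA, acrB and oprM because those are the closest homologues in the reference database. The labels should be read as family assignments rather than as the actual source genes. The construct name points to an AcrB/AcrD/AcrF-family pump at locus ABO_0964, but the record does not state the source organism. A short tetracycline-resistance fragment between lacI and the promoter appears to be a backbone remnant.

According to the record, the plasmid is used to express the pump at low copy in E. coli to confer resistance to biofuel. It comes from work examining the trade-offs of combining different efflux pumps to improve biofuel tolerance.
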