Features (pLannotate 1.2.2; 16 found; start..end, strand, type, name):
     15..36      -  protein_bind   CAP binding site: CAP binding activates transcription in the presence of cAMP. E. coli catabolite activator protein
     49..1131    -  CDS            lacI: lac repressor; lacI; The lac repressor binds to the lac operator to inhibit transcription in E. coli. This inhibition can be relieved by adding lactose or isopropyl-β-D-thiogalactopyranoside (IPTG).
   1132..1209    -  promoter       lacI promoter: lacI
   1217..1496    -  CDS            TcR (fragment): tetracycline efflux protein; tet; confers resistance to tetracycline
   1520..1550    +  promoter       lac UV5 promoter: E. coli lac promoter with an "up" mutation
   1554..1576    +  protein_bind   lac operator (fragment): The lac repressor binds to the lac operator to inhibit transcription in E. coli. This inhibition can be relieved by adding lactose or isopropyl-β-D-thiogalactopyranoside (IPTG). lac repressor encoded by lacI
   1744..2823    +  CDS            arpA: ARPA_PSEPU - Experimental evidence at transcript level: Swiss-Prot protein existence level 2. The periplasmic linker protein component of an antibiotic efflux pump. Confers resistance to numerous structurally unrelated antibiotics such as carbenicillin, chloramphenicol, erythromycin, novobiocin, streptomycin and tetracycline. Is not involved in organic solvent efflux. From Pseudomonas putida (Arthrobacter siderocapsulatus).
   2971..6051    +  CDS            acrB: ACRB_ECOLI - Also known as acrE. Experimental evidence at protein level: Swiss-Prot protein existence level 1. (Microbial infection) Involved in contact-dependent growth inhibition (CDI), acts downstream of BamA, the receptor for CDI. Its role in CDI is independent of the AcrA-AcrB-TolC efflux pump complex. From Escherichia coli (strain K12).
   6117..7526    +  CDS            oprM: OPRM_PSEAE - Also known as oprK. Experimental evidence at protein level: Swiss-Prot protein existence level 1. The ability to export antibiotics and solvents is dramatically decreased in the presence of the proton conductor carbonyl cyanide m-chlorophenylhydrazone (CCCP), showing that an energized inner membrane is required for efflux. It is thought that the MexB subunit is a proton antiporter. From Pseudomonas aeruginosa (strain ATCC 15692 / DSM 22644 / CIP 104116 / JCM 14847 / LMG 12228 / 1C / PRS 101 / PAO1).
   7574..7645    +  terminator     rrnB T1 terminator: transcription terminator T1 from the E. coli rrnB gene
   7661..7688    +  terminator     T7Te terminator: phage T7 early transcription terminator
   8219..9169    -  CDS            Rep101: RepA protein needed for replication with the pSC101 origin; rep101
   9217..9439    -  rep_origin     pSC101 ori: low-copy replication origin that requires the Rep101 protein
   9931..10025   -  terminator     lambda t0 terminator: transcription terminator from phage lambda
  10049..10705   -  CDS            cat: CAT_ECOLX - Experimental evidence at protein level: Swiss-Prot protein existence level 1. This enzyme is an effector of chloramphenicol resistance in bacteria. From Escherichia coli. This protein is used as a marker in many commonly used cloning vectors, such as pACYC184.
  10706..10808   -  promoter       cat promoter: promoter of the E. coli cat gene encoding chloramphenicol acetyltransferase
>Addgene plasmid #86206 | pBbS5c-AcrB/AcrD/AcrFa, ABO_0964 | addgene full sequence | sequence record 173351 | Addgene NGS Result
GACGTCGGTGCCTAATGAGTGAGCTAACTTACATTAATTGCGTTGCGCTCACTGCCCGCTTTCCAGTCGG
GAAACCTGTCGTGCCAGCTGCATTAATGAATCGGCCAACGCGCGGGGAGAGGCGGTTTGCGTATTGGGCG
CCAGGGTGGTTTTTCTTTTCACCAGTGAGACGGGCAACAGCTGATTGCCCTTCACCGCCTGGCCCTGAGA
GAGTTGCAGCAAGCGGTCCACGCTGGTTTGCCCCAGCAGGCGAAAATCCTGTTTGATGGTGGTTAACGGC
GGGATATAACATGAGCTGTCTTCGGTATCGTCGTATCCCACTACCGAGATGTCCGCACCAACGCGCAGCC
CGGACTCGGTAATGGCGCGCATTGCGCCCAGCGCCATCTGATCGTTGGCAACCAGCATCGCAGTGGGAAC
GATGCCCTCATTCAGCATTTGCATGGTTTGTTGAAAACCGGACATGGCACTCCAGTCGCCTTCCCGTTCC
GCTATCGGCTGAATTTGATTGCGAGTGAGATATTTATGCCAGCCAGCCAGACGCAGACGCGCCGAGACAG
AACTTAATGGGCCCGCTAACAGCGCGATTTGCTGGTGACCCAATGCGACCAGATGCTCCACGCCCAGTCG
CGTACCGTCTTCATGGGAGAAAATAATACTGTTGATGGGTGTCTGGTCAGAGACATCAAGAAATAACGCC
GGAACATTAGTGCAGGCAGCTTCCACAGCAATGGCATCCTGGTCATCCAGCGGATAGTTAATGATCAGCC
CACTGACGCGTTGCGCGAGAAGATTGTGCACCGCCGCTTTACAGGCTTCGACGCCGCTTCGTTCTACCAT
CGACACCACCACGCTGGCACCCAGTTGATCGGCGCGAGATTTAATCGCCGCGACAATTTGCGACGGCGCG
TGCAGGGCCAGACTGGAGGTGGCAACGCCAATCAGCAACGACTGTTTGCCCGCCAGTTGTTGTGCCACGC
GGTTGGGAATGTAATTCAGCTCCGCCATCGCCGCTTCCACTTTTTCCCGCGTTTTCGCAGAAACGTGGCT
GGCCTGGTTCACCACGCGGGAAACGGTCTGATAAGAGACACCGGCATACTCTGCGACATCGTATAACGTT
ACTGGTTTCACATTCACCACCCTGAATTGACTCTCTTCCGGGCGCTATCATGCCATACCGCGAAAGGTTT
TGCGCCATTCGATGGTGTCCGGGATCTCGACGCTCTCCCTTATGCGACTCCTGCATTAGGAAGCAGCCCA
GTAGTAGGTTGAGGCCGTTGAGCACCGCCGCCGCAAGGAATGGTGCATGCAAGGAGATGGCGCCCAACAG
TCCCCCGGCCACGGGGCCTGCCACCATACCCACGCCGAAACAAGCGCTCATGAGCCCGAAGTGGCGAGCC
CGATCTTCCCCATCGGTGATGTCGGCGATATAGGCGCCAGCAACCGCACCTGTGGCGCCGGTGATGCCGG
CCACGATGCGTCCGGCGTAGAGGATCGAGATCGTTTAGGCACCCCAGGCTTTACACTTTATGCTTCCGGC
TCGTATAATGTGTGGAATTGTGAGCGGATAACAATTTCAGAATTCAAAAGATCTTTTAAGAAGGAGATAT
ACATATGTATATACTGAACCTGATTCATTTTTCATGCAAGCACCACAAGCCGTCTTTAATGGACAAGCTG
ATGGCGTGCTATAGCGTGTTTCCAAGCACTGAGGTGATTATGCGCAGCGGTTTCATTCTCCCCCTGATAG
CAGGCGTACTCGCACTGCAGCTAAGTGGCTGCGGCGATGCCGGCCAATCCGGCCAACAACAACAGCAACA
AGCACCCGAAGTCGGCTTTGTCACCGTCAAGGCGGCCACCGTCACCTTGAACCGGGAACTGCCCGGGCGA
ACCACTGCACACCAGGTTGCCGAAGTGCGGCCCCAAGTCAGTGGTGTGATAGAAAAGCGCCTCTTTGAAG
AAGGCCAAGAAGTAAGCGCGGGGCAACCGCTGTACAAAATAGACTCACGCACCTATCAAGCAGCGGTGGC
TAGCGCCCGAGCGGAGCTGGCCCGTGCCACTGCCACCCTGAATTCCAACGACTTGCGAGCCAAACGCTTC
AAGAAACTGTTGGATTACAAAGCGGTGAGCCAGCAAGAATACGACGAAGCTCAGGCCCAGCTGGATGAGA
ACAAGGCCGCCGTAGCCGCTGCACGTGCCAATCTGCAAAGTGCCCAGATCAATCTGGATTACGCCACGAT
TAAAGCGCCAATCAGCGGGCGCATTGGCCGCTCCAGCGTCACCGCCGGTGCTTTGGTCACCGCCAATCAG
GCAAACGCCCTGGCCACCATTCGCCAACTCGACCCGATCTACGTAGACCTGACCCAGTCAAGCAACGAGC
TGCGTCAGCTGCGCCAAGCCATGCAGGCCGGTGAGCTGCAACAGGTCAGCGACGACGAAGCACGCATTAC
CCTAATACTCGAAGATGGCTCCCACTATAAGGAAGCCGGTGCCCTGCAATTTTCCGAATTCGCCGTGGAT
GAAAGCACCGGCTCAGTCACCTTGCGTGCCCTATTTCCCAACCCGGACGGCGAACTGCTGCCCGGCATGT
TCGTTCGCGGCCGCCTACCGGAAGGTCAACGCAAGGATGCCATTCTGGTTCCCCAAAAAGGCATTACCCG
CGACCCGACCGGCCAAGCCTACGCCATGCTGATCGACGACAATAATCAGGTAAAAAAAGTGAAAGTCCGC
ACTGAGCGCGCAGTCGGCAACCAGTGGCTTATTGCCGACGGACTGAAAGACGGTGATCGCCTGATTGTGG
ACGGCCTGCAACGGATTCAGCCCGGCGCTCCGGTTTCCCCAGTGGACACAGAAAAAGCCAACGTCGAGCC
CGCACCCGCACAGCAAGAACAACCCCAGTCCCCCGCCAGCGACGCTGGCGAGGCACAAAGCGCAGCGCAA
TAATACGCAACGACGAGAAACGGGATTCCCATGGCCAGATTTTTTATTGACCGTCCAATTTTTGCCTGGG
TGATTGCCATCATCATGATGATGGCCGGTGCCTTGGCCATTTACACCCTGCCCATTGAGCAGTACCCCAC
CGTTGCGCCTCCGCAAGTCTCCATTGCCGGTAACTACCCCGGCGCTTCGGCGAAAACCGTGGAAGATTCG
GTCACCCAGGTGATCGAGCAACAAATGAACGGGATCGACAACCTGCTGTACATGAGCTCCAGCAGTGACT
CTTTCGGTAATGCCGCAGTGAACCTGACGTTCGCCCCCGGCACCGACCCGGACATTGCGCAAGTACAAGT
ACAGAACAAGCTACAGCTGGCGACCCCCCTGCTGCCCCAGGAAGTGCAGCAACAAGGAATGCAGGTCACC
AAATCCTCAGACTCTTTCCTGATGGTGGCGGGCTTTACCTCCGAAGATGGCAGCCTATCCCGTGCTGACC
TAGCCGATTACGTGGCCTCCAATGTGCAGGACCCGGTCAGCCGGGTGCCCGGCGTGGGTCAGATCCAGCT
GTTCGGCTCTCCCTATGCCATGCGCGTCTGGCTGGACCCGAACAAACTGAATAAATTTGATTTAACCCCC
CAAGATGTTACCCAGACAATCGAGGTTCAAAATAATCAGGTAGCCAGCGGTCAATTGGGCGGCGCACCGG
CCGTAGAAGGCCAGCAATTGAACGCCACCATCATCGCCCAGACCCGCCTGGAAGACGTGGATCAATTCGA
GAATATCCTGCTGAAAGTAAACCCGGACGGCTCTCGAGTGTTCCTTAAAGACGTGGCCCGAGTCGAACTG
GCAGCGCAGAACTACGACGTGCAGGGCCGTTATAACGGCCAGCCCGCCGCCGGCCTGGCCATCAGCCTAG
CCACCGGCGCCAACGCCCTGGACACCGCAGAAGCACTGCGTGCCCGCCTAGCCGAACTGCAGCCCTACTT
CCCTGATAAGATGGAAATGGTGTTTCCCTACGACACCACGCCCTTCGTCAGTATCTCCATCGAAGAAGTG
GTACATACCCTGTTCGAAGCCATCATCTTGGTCTTCCTGGTCATGTATCTGTTCTTACAAAACTTCCGCG
CCACCCTCATCCCCACACTAGCGGTGCCCGTGGTTCTGCTAGGCACCTTTGCGGTGCTGGCCGCCTTCGG
CTTTTCCATCAATACCCTAACCATGTTTGGCATGGTGCTGGCCATCGGCCTACTGGTAGATGACGCCATC
GTGGTGGTGGAAAACGTGGAACGGGTGATGCACGAGGAGGGCCTCCCGCCCAAAGAGGCTACCCGTAAAT
CCATGGGGCAGATTACGGGCGCGCTGGTGGGCATCGCCTTGGTACTGTCAGCCGTATTCGTTCCCATGGC
CTTTTTCCCGGGCTCCACCGGAGCCATTTACCGCCAGTTCTCCATCACCATTGTGTCCGCCATGGTGCTG
TCCGTGCTGGTGGCCTTGATCCTCACTCCGGCCCTGTGTGCCACCATGCTCAAGGCCAAGGACAGCGAGC
ACCAAACCGATCATGGCTTCTTCGGCTGGTTTAACCGCACCTTCGACAAGAGCAGCCGTCGTTATCAGGG
CAGCGTGGAAAAAATCCTCGGCCGCCGGGGCCGCTACCTGTTTATCTATGTGGTGATCGTCGGTGTGCTC
GGCTTCAGCTTCATGCGCCTTCCATCCAGCTTCCTGCCGGAAGAAGATCAGGGGATTTTGTTCACCCTAG
TGACCCTGCCAGCGGGCTCAACCCAAGAGCAGACAGTCAAAGTGCTGGAAAAAATGGAGGACTATTATCT
AAATGAAGAGGCCTCCGCTGTGGATGGCCTGTTCACGGTGGCCGGCTTCAGTTTCACCGGCCGCGGCCAG
AACGCCGGCATGGCGTTCGTGAACCTGAAGGACTGGTCAGAACGGGATCTGTCCGTGGACGGCGCCGACA
ATGTGGTTGCCCGCGCCATGGGCTATTTCTCCACCATTCGCGAAGCGATGATGTTTGCACTGAATCCGCC
ATCGATTCCTGAACTGGGCAACGCCAGCGGGTTCGACTTCCAGCTGCTTGACCAGTCTGGTCAAGGGCAC
GAAGCGCTGATTCAGGCTCGTAACCAGATGCTCGGCATGGCCGCCCAAGATCCTCGACTGGCCGGGGTAC
GCCCCAATGGTTTGGAAGACAGCCCGCAGTACCAAATCGATATTGACCAGCAGAAAGCCAAAGCGCTAGG
GCTGTCCATCAGCGACATTAACAGCACTCTGCAAATCGCCTGGGGCTCCAGCTACGTCAATAACTTTGTC
GACCGGGGCCGGGTAAAACGAGTGTATGTGCAGGCCGATGCCCCCTACCGCATGCTACCGGAAAACGTCA
ACGACTGGTTTGTGCGTAATAACCAAGGGAAAATGGTGCCGTTCTCCACCTTTGCCACGGGCCACTGGAC
GTATGGTTCTCCCAAGCTAGAACGCTATAACGGTGTGTCGTCGGTGAACATCCAAGGCAACGCGGCACCC
GGCTACAGTACAGGCGACGCCATGGATGCCATGGAAGAACTATCCGCTAAGCTGCCCGCCGGGTTCGGCT
TCGAATGGACCGGAATGTCCTACCAGGAACGTCAGTCTGGTGACCAGGCCCCTGCGCTGTATGTCATCTC
ACTATTAGTAGTATTCCTCTGTCTGGCGGCCCTGTATGAAAGCTGGTCGATTCCATTCGCGGTAATGCTG
GTGGTCCCTCTGGGCATTCTCGGTGCGGTACTGGCCGCTACCTTCCGTGACCTGAACAACGACGTCTTCT
TCCAGGTGGGGCTGTTAACCACCATCGGCCTCTCGGCGAAAAACGCCATTCTGATTGCGGAATTCGCGCT
GGAGCTGGAGCAAAAAGGCGAGCACTTGCTCAAGGCCACCCTAGAAGCCGTGCGCATGCGGCTGCGCCCG
ATCCTGATGACCTCACTGGCCTTCATGCTCGGGGTAACCCCACTGATGATCAGTACTGGTGCTGGTGCCG
GTGCTCGTAACGCCATCGGTACCGGGGTATTCGGCGGAATGCTCACCGCCACCGTCCTCGCCATCTTCTT
CATTCCGCTGTTCTACGTGGCGGTGCGCAAACTATCCGGCGTGCCCCTCGACGGCAAGAAGAAAGGCAAA
GAATAAGTCCACGCGGAGTAATACTGATGACCCGTAACCCACTGACGCTCGCCCTTCTGGGCGGGCTGAT
GCTGGGTGGCTGCACCCTCGCCCCCAGCTATCAACAACCACTCTCTCCCGTCCCTGCGCAACTGGGCGAA
GCCAACGGCAATAGTGCCAGCGAGCTAACCCTGCCCAGCTGGTCCAGCCTTTATCAGAGCGCGGAATTGC
AACAGCTGATTCAAAGCGCATTGGATAACAACCGAGATCTGCGCATCGCCGTACTCGATGTGGCCGCCCT
GCGCGCCCAGTACCAAATCCAGCGTGCAGACCTGTACCCAAACCTATCCGTGGACGCCAGCGGTTCCCGT
CAGCGTCTGCCCTCAGACCTGTCCGGCACCGGCCATTCCACATTATCGGATCAATACGGTGTGCAAGTTG
GCGTTACCGCCTGGGAACTGGATCTGTTTGGCCGGGTACGCAGCCTGAAAGATGCGTCGCTGGAAAAATA
TCTGGCCAGCGAAGAAGCCCAGCGCAGCACCCAACTGGCGCTGGTTGCCCAAGTGGCACAAAGCTACTTA
ACCCTGGTTAGTGATCGCCAAAACTTGGCAATCAGTCGCGAAACCGTGGTCGCACAGGAGGACTCTCTGG
CATTGATTGAACGCCGATACGAGAGCGGTTTGGGATCCGAGCTGGATGTGCGCCAAGCACAAATTGCCTT
GCAGGAAGCCCGCGCCAATCTGGCCAGCTTTGAACGCCAGGTGGATCAAGACTATAACGCCTTAGCCGTA
CTGGTCGGCGGGCCACTGCCCACCCTGAAATCGGTGAACTTGGACAACGATGCCTTGGCCCTCGTCGCAC
CAGTTCCGCAAGGCCTACCCTCAGCACTACTCACCCAGCGACCGGACGTACAACAAGCCGAGCATCAGCT
GCGGGCCGCCAATGCCAATATTGGTGCCGCCCGAGCCGCCTTCTTCCCAAGCATTCAACTCACCGGCGCC
TATGGCACCATGAGTAGCGAACTGTCCGGCCTGTTCGACAGCGGCTCCAAAGCTTGGTCATTCATCCCCA
GTATTTCCCTACCCATTTTCTCCGGGGGCCGTAACAGGGCCAATCTGGATCTAGCCGAAGTTCGTCAAGA
TCAAGCCGTGGCCAGCTACGAGAAAGCCATACAAACCGCCTTTCAGGAAGTCGCTAATGCGCTGCAAGCC
CGCGACACTCTGGCTCGCCAACAGCAGGCTCAACAGGCACTAGTCACCGCCACTGAGCAGTCCCTGACGT
TGTCACAGCAACGCTACGAACAAGGCGCAGATGATTACCTTGCGGTGTTGGACGCCCAACGCACTCTGCT
CTCGGCCCGCCAACAGCTAGTGACGCTAAAACTGCAGCAGTTGACCAACGAAACCGAGCTTTACCGCGCC
TTGGGTGGTGGCTGGGATGCGCAACAGCCCACCCATGTGGCCAGCCGCTAAGGATCCAAACTCGAGTAAG
GATCTCCAGGCATCAAATAAAACGAAAGGCTCAGTCGAAAGACTGGGCCTTTCGTTTTATCTGTTGTTTG
TCGGTGAACGCTCTCTACTAGAGTCACACTGGCTCACCTTCGGGTGGGCCTTTCTGCGTTTATACCTAGG
GTACGGGTTTTGCTGCCCGCAAACGGGCTGTTCTGGTGTTGCTAGTTTGTTATCAGAATCGCAGATCCGG
CTTCAGCCGGTTTGCCGGCTGAAAGCGCTATTTCTTCCAGAATTGCCATGATTTTTTCCCCACGGGAGGC
GTCACTGGCTCCCGTGTTGTCGGCAGCTTTGATTCGATAAGCAGCATCGCCTGTTTCAGGCTGTCTATGT
GTGACTGTTGAGCTGTAACAAGTTGTCTCAGGTGTTCAATTTCATGTTCTAGTTGCTTTGTTTTACTGGT
TTCACCTGTTCTATTAGGTGTTACATGCTGTTCATCTGTTACATTGTCGATCTGTTCATGGTGAACAGCT
TTGAATGCACCAAAAACTCGTAAAAGCTCTGATGTATCTATCTTTTTTACACCGTTTTCATCTGTGCATA
TGGACAGTTTTCCCTTTGATATGTAACGGTGAACAGTTGTTCTACTTTTGTTTGTTAGTCTTGATGCTTC
ACTGATAGATACAAGAGCCATAAGAACCTCAGATCCTTCCGTATTTAGCCAGTATGTTCTCTAGTGTGGT
TCGTTGTTTTTGCGTGAGCCATGAGAACGAACCATTGAGATCATACTTACTTTGCATGTCACTCAAAAAT
TTTGCCTCAAAACTGGTGAGCTGAATTTTTGCAGTTAAAGCATCGTGTAGTGTTTTTCTTAGTCCGTTAT
GTAGGTAGGAATCTGATGTAATGGTTGTTGGTATTTTGTCACCATTCATTTTTATCTGGTTGTTCTCAAG
TTCGGTTACGAGATCCATTTGTCTATCTAGTTCAACTTGGAAAATCAACGTATCAGTCGGGCGGCCTCGC
TTATCAACCACCAATTTCATATTGCTGTAAGTGTTTAAATCTTTACTTATTGGTTTCAAAACCCATTGGT
TAAGCCTTTTAAACTCATGGTAGTTATTTTCAAGCATTAACATGAACTTAAATTCATCAAGGCTAATCTC
TATATTTGCCTTGTGAGTTTTCTTTTGTGTTAGTTCTTTTAATAACCACTCATAAATCCTCATAGAGTAT
TTGTTTTCAAAAGACTTAACATGTTCCAGATTATATTTTATGAATTTTTTTAACTGGAAAAGATAAGGCA
ATATCTCTTCACTAAAAACTAATTCTAATTTTTCGCTTGAGAACTTGGCATAGTTTGTCCACTGGAAAAT
CTCAAAGCCTTTAACCAAAGGATTCCTGATTTCCACAGTTCTCGTCATCAGCTCTCTGGTTGCTTTAGCT
AATACACCATAAGCATTTTCCCTACTGATGTTCATCATCTGAGCGTATTGGTTATAAGTGAACGATACCG
TCCGTTCTTTCCTTGTAGGGTTTTCAATCGTGGGGTTGAGTAGTGCCACACAGCATAAAATTAGCTTGGT
TTCATGCTCCGTTAAGTCATAGCGACTAATCGCTAGTTCATTTGCTTTGAAAACAACTAATTCAGACATA
CATCTCAATTGGTCTAGGTGATTTTAATCACTATACCAATTGAGATGGGCTAGTCAATGATAATTACTAG
TCCTTTTCCCGGGTGATCTGGGTATCTGTAAATTCTGCTAGACCTTTGCTGGAAAACTTGTAAATTCTGC
TAGACCCTCTGTAAATTCCGCTAGACCTTTGTGTGTTTTTTTTGTTTATATTCAAGTGGTTATAATTTAT
AGAATAAAGAAAGAATAAAAAAAGATAAAAAGAATAGATCCCAGCCCTGTGTATAACTCACTACTTTAGT
CAGTTCCGCAGTATTACAAAAGGATGTCGCAAACGCTGTTTGCTCCTCTACAAAACAGACCTTAAAACCC
TAAAGGCTTAAGTAGCACCCTCGCAAGCTCGGGCAAATCGCTGAATATTCCTTTTGTCTCCGACCATCAG
GCACCTGAGTCGCTGTCTTTTTCGTGACATTCAGTTCGCTGCGCTCACGGCTCTGGCAGTGAATGGGGGT
AAATGGCACTACAGGCGCCTTTTATGGATTCATGCAAGGAAACTACCCATAATACAAGAAAAGCCCGTCA
CGGGCTTCTCAGGGCGTTTTATGGCGGGTCTGCTATGTGGTGCTATCTGACTTTTTGCTGTTCAGCAGTT
CCTGCCCTCTGATTTTCCAGTCTGACCACTTCGGATTATCCCGTGACAGGTCATTCAGACTGGCTAATGC
ACCCAGTAAGGCAGCGGTATCATCAACAGGCTTACCCGTCTTACTGTCCCTAGTGCTTGGATTCTCACCA
ATAAAAAACGCCCGGCGGCAACCGAGCGTTCTGAACAAATCCAGATGGAGTTCTGAGGTCATTACTGGAT
CTATCAACAGGAGTCCAAGCGAGCTCGATATCAAATTACGCCCCGCCCTGCCACTCATCGCAGTACTGTT
GTAATTCATTAAGCATTCTGCCGACATGGAAGCCATCACAAACGGCATGATGAACCTGAATCGCCAGCGG
CATCAGCACCTTGTCGCCTTGCGTATAATATTTGCCCATGGTGAAAACGGGGGCGAAGAAGTTGTCCATA
TTGGCCACGTTTAAATCAAAACTGGTGAAACTCACCCAGGGATTGGCTGAGACGAAAAACATATTCTCAA
TAAACCCTTTAGGGAAATAGGCCAGGTTTTCACCGTAACACGCCACATCTTGCGAATATATGTGTAGAAA
CTGCCGGAAATCGTCGTGGTATTCACTCCAGAGCGATGAAAACGTTTCAGTTTGCTCATGGAAAACGGTG
TAACAAGGGTGAACACTATCCCATATCACCAGCTCACCGTCTTTCATTGCCATACGAAATTCCGGATGAG
CATTCATCAGGCGGGCAAGAATGTGAATAAAGGCCGGATAAAACTTGTGCTTATTTTTCTTTACGGTCTT
TAAAAAGGCCGTAATATCCAGCTGAACGGTCTGGTTATAGGTACATTGAGCAACTGACTGAAATGCCTCA
AAATGTTCTTTACGATGCCATTGGGATATATCAACGGTGGTATATCCAGTGATTTTTTTCTCCATTTTAG
CTTCCTTAGCTCCTGAAAATCTCGATAACTCAAAAAATACGCCCGGTAGTGATCTTATTTCATTATGGTG
AAAGTTGGAACCTCTTACGTGCCGATCAACGTCTCATTTTCGCCAGATATC
